Addgene plasmid #35468: pRSII425
Purpose: (Empty Backbone)
Depositing lab: Steven Haase. Depositing organization: Duke University. Publication: New and Redesigned pRS Plasmid Shuttle Vectors for Genetic Manipulation of Saccharomycescerevisiae. Chee MK, Haase SB. G3 (Bethesda). 2012 May;2(5):515-26. Epub 2012 May 1. 10.1534/g3.111.001917 PubMed 22670222.
Backbone
  Vector backbone: pRS42x
  Backbone manufacturer: Stratagene
  Backbone size (bp): 6841
  Modifications to backbone: 2 micron replication origin is from YEplac195 and has had its XbaI site removed.
  Vector type: Yeast 2 micron vector
  Promoter: None
  Selectable markers: LEU2
Growth in bacteria
  Bacterial resistance: Ampicillin, 100 μg/mL
  Growth temperature: 37°C
  Growth strain: DH5alpha
  Copy number: High Copy
Gene/Insert
  Cloning method: Restriction Enzyme
  Sequencing primers: 5′ M13 Forward, T7; 3′ M13 Reverse
Resource information
  A portion of this plasmid was derived from a plasmid made by: Daniel J. Lew, Duke University Medical Center Chandra Tucker, Duke University (now at University of Colorado, Denver)
Terms and licenses: Academic/Nonprofit Terms; Industry Terms: Not Available to Industry
Depositor comments: LEU2 has been modified to remove ClaI, EcoRI and KpnI sites without altering the amino acid sequence of the Leu2 protein.
How to cite: pRSII425 was a gift from Steven Haase (Addgene plasmid # 35468 ; http://n2t.net/addgene:35468 ; RRID:Addgene_35468)
