[The description below was written by a language model from this plasmid's Addgene catalogue record and pLannotate feature annotations shown in this document.]
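Description:
pRSII425 is an empty yeast–E. coli shuttle vector of 6,841 bp belonging to a redesigned series of the pRS42x episomal plasmids. It carries no insert and no expression promoter for a cloned gene. Instead, it is a general-purpose backbone into which yeast genes or expression cassettes are placed by restriction cloning.

In Saccharomyces cerevisiae it replicates through a 2μ origin, which supports multicopy episomal maintenance. The record notes that this origin was taken from YEplac195 and has had its XbaI site removed. Selection in yeast relies on LEU2, expressed from its own promoter, which complements leucine auxotrophy in leu2 strains. The marker was recoded to eliminate ClaI, EcoRI and KpnI sites without changing the Leu2 protein, so these enzymes should be more useful for cloning. In E. coli the plasmid is maintained at high copy by a ColE1/pUC-type origin and selected with ampicillin through the β-lactamase gene and its promoter. An f1 origin is also present, which can allow single-stranded DNA production with helper phage.

The cloning region is the pBluescript-type polylinker, flanked by T7 and T3 phage promoters and embedded in a lacZα fragment downstream of the lac promoter, operator and CAP site. This arrangement is normally used for blue/white screening of recombinants. M13 forward, M13 reverse and T7 primers read across the site.

The short annotated fragments of bom, rop, lacI, NFS1 and another yeast ORF appear to be remnants of the parental vectors and of genomic sequence flanking LEU2, not functional elements.
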