Features (pLannotate 1.2.2; 20 found; start..end, strand, type, name):
    137..187     +  misc_feature   bom (fragment): basis of mobility region from pBR322
    186..302     +  CDS            NFS1 (fragment): NFS1_YEAST - Also known as SPL1 From Saccharomyces cerevisiae (strain ATCC 204508 / S288c) (Baker's yeast).
    667..1758    -  CDS            LEU2: LEU3_YEAST - Experimental evidence at protein level: Swiss-Prot protein existence level 1. Catalyzes the oxidation of 3-carboxy-2-hydroxy-4- methylpentanoate (3-isopropylmalate) to 3-carboxy-4-methyl-2- oxopentanoate. The product decarboxylates to 4-methyl-2 oxopentanoate. From Saccharomyces cerevisiae (strain ATCC 204508 / S288c) (Baker's yeast).
   1759..2166    -  promoter       LEU2 promoter: S. cerevisiae LEU2
   2306..2383    -  CDS            YO192_YEAST (fragment): Experimental evidence at protein level: Swiss-Prot protein existence level 1. From Saccharomyces cerevisiae (strain ATCC 204508 / S288c) (Baker's yeast).
   2414..2466    +  misc_feature   bom (fragment): basis of mobility region from pBR322
   2494..2922    -  rep_origin     f1 ori (sequence partly withheld): f1 bacteriophage origin of replication; arrow indicates direction of (+) strand synthesis
   2926..3081    -  CDS            lacZα (fragment): LacZα fragment of β-galactosidase; lacZ fragment
   3089..3107    +  promoter       T7 promoter: promoter for bacteriophage T7 RNA polymerase
   3116..3223    -  misc_feature   MCS: pBluescript multiple cloning site
   3236..3254    -  promoter       T3 promoter: promoter for bacteriophage T3 RNA polymerase
   3299..3315    -  protein_bind   lac operator: The lac repressor binds to the lac operator to inhibit transcription in E. coli. This inhibition can be relieved by adding lactose or isopropyl-β-D-thiogalactopyranoside (IPTG). lac repressor encoded by lacI
   3323..3353    -  promoter       lac promoter: promoter for the E. coli lac operon
   3368..3389    -  protein_bind   CAP binding site: CAP binding activates transcription in the presence of cAMP. E. coli catabolite activator protein
   3402..3494    -  CDS            lacI (fragment): lac repressor; lacI; The lac repressor binds to the lac operator to inhibit transcription in E. coli. This inhibition can be relieved by adding lactose or isopropyl-β-D-thiogalactopyranoside (IPTG).
   3677..4265    -  rep_origin     ori: high-copy-number ColE1/pMB1/pBR322/pUC origin of replication
   4436..5296    -  CDS            AmpR: β-lactamase; bla; confers resistance to ampicillin, carbenicillin, and related antibiotics
   5297..5401    -  promoter       AmpR promoter: bla
   5428..6774    -  rep_origin     2μ ori: yeast 2μ plasmid origin of replication
   6841..35      +  CDS            rop (fragment) (across the origin): Rop protein, which maintains plasmids at low copy number; rop
>Addgene plasmid #35468 | pRSII425 | depositor full sequence | sequence record 50967 | pRSII425 sequence 6841 bps
TCGCGCGTTTCGGTGATGACGGTGAAAACCTCTGACACATGCAGCTCCCGGAGACGGTCACAGCTTGTCT
GTAAGCGGATGCCGGGAGCAGACAAGCCCGTCAGGGCGCGTCAGCGGGTGTTGGCGGGTGTCGGGGCTGG
CTTAACTATGCGGCATCAGAGCAGATTGTACTGAGAGTGCACCATATCGACTACGTCGTTAAGGCCGTTT
CTGACAGAGTAAAATTCTTGAGGGAACTTTCACCATTATGGGAAATGGTTCAAGAAGGTATTGACTTAAA
CTCCATCAAATGGTCAGGTCATTGAGTGTTTTTTATTTGTTGTATTTTTTTTTTTTTAGAGAAAATCCTC
CAATATATAAATTAGGAATCATAGTTTCATGATTTTCTGTTACACCTAACTTTTTGTGTGGTGCCCTCCT
CCTTGTCAATATTAATGTTAAAGTGCAATTCTTTTTCCTTATCACGTTGAGCCATTAGTATCAATTTGCT
TACCTGTATTCCTTTACATCCTCCTTTTTCTCCTTCTTGATAAATGTATGTAGATTGCGTATATAGTTTC
GTCTACCCTATGAACATATTCCATTTTGTAATTTCGTGTCGTTTCTATTATGAATTTCATTTATAAAGTT
TATGTACAAATATCATAAAAAAAGAGAATCTTTTTAAGCAAGGATTTTCTTAACTTCTTCGGCGACAGCA
TCACCGACTTCGGTGGTACTGTTGGAACCACCTAAATCACCAGTTCTGATACCTGCATCCAAAACCTTTT
TAACTGCATCTTCAATGGCCTTACCTTCTTCAGGCAAGTTCAATGACAATTTCAACATCATTGCAGCAGA
CAAGATAGTGGCGATAGGGTTGACCTTATTCTTTGGCAAATCTGGAGCAGAACCGTGGCATGGTTCGTAC
AAACCAAATGCGGTGTTCTTGTCTGGCAAAGAGGCCAAGGACGCAGATGGCAACAAACCCAAGGAACCTG
GGATAACGGAGGCTTCATCGGAGATGATATCACCAAACATGTTGCTGGTGATTATAATACCATTTAGGTG
GGTTGGGTTCTTAACTAGGATCATGGCGGCAGAATCAATCAATTGATGTTGAACCTTCAATGTAGGAAAT
TCGTTCTTGATGGTTTCCTCCACAGTTTTTCTCCATAATCTTGAAGAGGCCAAAACATTAGCTTTATCCA
AGGACCAAATAGGCAATGGTGGCTCATGTTGTAGGGCCATGAAAGCGGCCATTCTTGTGATTCTTTGCAC
TTCTGGAACGGTGTATTGTTCACTATCCCAAGCGACACCATCACCATCGTCTTCCTTTCTCTTACCAAAG
TAAATACCTCCCACTAATTCTCTGACAACAACGAAGTCAGTACCTTTAGCAAATTGTGGCTTGATTGGAG
ATAAGTCTAAAAGAGAGTCGGATGCAAAGTTACATGGTCTTAAGTTGGCGTACAATTGAAGTTCTTTACG
GATTTTTAGTAAACCTTGTTCAGGTCTAACACTACCTGTACCCCATTTAGGACCACCCACAGCACCTAAC
AAAACGGCATCAGCCTTCTTGGAGGCTTCCAGCGCCTCATCTGGAAGTGGAACACCTGTAGCATCTATAG
CAGCACCACCAATTAAATGATTTTCGAAATCGAACTTGACATTGGAACGAACATCAGAAATAGCTTTAAG
AACCTTAATGGCTTCGGCTGTGATTTCTTGACCAACGTGGTCACCTGGCAAAACGACGATCTTCTTAGGG
GCAGACATTAGAATGGTATATCCTTGAAATATATATATATATATTGCTGAAATGTAAAAGGTAAGAAAAG
TTAGAAAGTAAGACGATTGCTAACCACCTATTGGAAAAAACAATAGGTCCTTAAATAATATTGTCAACTT
CAAGTATTGTGATGCAAGCATTTAGTCATGAACGCTTCTCTATTCTATATGAAAAGCCGGTTCCGGCGCT
CTCACCTTTCCTTTTTCTCCCAATTTTTCAGTTGAAAAAGGTATATGCGTCAGGCGACCTCTGAAATTAA
CAAAAAATTTCCAGTCATCGAATTTGATTCTGTGCGATAGCGCCCCTGTGTGTTCTCGTTATGTTGAGGA
AAAAAATAATGGTTGCTAAGAGATTCGAACTCTTGCATCTTACGATACCTGAGTATTCCCACAGTTAACT
GCGGTCAAGATATTTCTTGAATCAGGCGCCTTAGACCGCTCGGCCAAACAACCAATTACTTGTTGAGAAA
TAGAGTATAATTATCCTATAAATATAACGTTTTTGAACACACATGAACAAGGAAGTACAGGACAATTGAT
TTTGAAGAGAATGTGGATTTTGATGTAATTGTTGGGATTCCATTTTTAATAAGGCAATAATATTAGGTAT
GTAGATATACTAGAAGTTCTCCTCGACCGGTCGATATGCGGTGTGAAATACCGCACAGATGCGTAAGGAG
AAAATACCGCATCAGGAAATTGTAAGCGTTAATATTTTGTTAAAATTCGCGTTAAATTTTTGTTAAATCA
GCTCATTTTTTAACCAATAGGCCGAAATCGGCAAAATCCCTTATAAATCAAAAGAATAGACCGAGATAGG
GT
[37 nt withheld, positions 2593-2629]
AAAGAACGTGGACTCCAACGTCAAAGG
[49 nt withheld, positions 2657-2705]
T
[91 nt withheld, positions 2707-2797]
G
[124 nt withheld, positions 2799-2922]
CCATTCGCCATTCAGGCTGCGCAACTGTTGGGAAGGGCGATCGGTGCGGGCCTCTTCGCTATTACGCCAG
CTGGCGAAAGGGGGATGTGCTGCAAGGCGATTAAGTTGGGTAACGCCAGGGTTTTCCCAGTCACGACGTT
GTAAAACGACGGCCAGTGAGCGCGCGTAATACGACTCACTATAGGGCGAATTGGGTACCGGGCCCCCCCT
CGAGGTCGACGGTATCGATAAGCTTGATATCGAATTCCTGCAGCCCGGGGGATCCACTAGTTCTAGAGCG
GCCGCCACCGCGGTGGAGCTCCAGCTTTTGTTCCCTTTAGTGAGGGTTAATTGCGCGCTTGGCGTAATCA
TGGTCATAGCTGTTTCCTGTGTGAAATTGTTATCCGCTCACAATTCCACACAACATACGAGCCGGAAGCA
TAAAGTGTAAAGCCTGGGGTGCCTAATGAGTGAGCTAACTCACATTAATTGCGTTGCGCTCACTGCCCGC
TTTCCAGTCGGGAAACCTGTCGTGCCAGCTGCATTAATGAATCGGCCAACGCGCGGGGAGAGGCGGTTTG
CGTATTGGGCGCTCTTCCGCTTCCTCGCTCACTGACTCGCTGCGCTCGGTCGTTCGGCTGCGGCGAGCGG
TATCAGCTCACTCAAAGGCGGTAATACGGTTATCCACAGAATCAGGGGATAACGCAGGAAAGAACATGTG
AGCAAAAGGCCAGCAAAAGGCCAGGAACCGTAAAAAGGCCGCGTTGCTGGCGTTTTTCCATAGGCTCCGC
CCCCCTGACGAGCATCACAAAAATCGACGCTCAAGTCAGAGGTGGCGAAACCCGACAGGACTATAAAGAT
ACCAGGCGTTTCCCCCTGGAAGCTCCCTCGTGCGCTCTCCTGTTCCGACCCTGCCGCTTACCGGATACCT
GTCCGCCTTTCTCCCTTCGGGAAGCGTGGCGCTTTCTCATAGCTCACGCTGTAGGTATCTCAGTTCGGTG
TAGGTCGTTCGCTCCAAGCTGGGCTGTGTGCACGAACCCCCCGTTCAGCCCGACCGCTGCGCCTTATCCG
GTAACTATCGTCTTGAGTCCAACCCGGTAAGACACGACTTATCGCCACTGGCAGCAGCCACTGGTAACAG
GATTAGCAGAGCGAGGTATGTAGGCGGTGCTACAGAGTTCTTGAAGTGGTGGCCTAACTACGGCTACACT
AGAAGAACAGTATTTGGTATCTGCGCTCTGCTGAAGCCAGTTACCTTCGGAAAAAGAGTTGGTAGCTCTT
GATCCGGCAAACAAACCACCGCTGGTAGCGGTGGTTTTTTTGTTTGCAAGCAGCAGATTACGCGCAGAAA
AAAAGGATCTCAAGAAGATCCTTTGATCTTTTCTACGGGGTCTGACGCTCAGTGGAACGAAAACTCACGT
TAAGGGATTTTGGTCATGAGATTATCAAAAAGGATCTTCACCTAGATCCTTTTAAATTAAAAATGAAGTT
TTAAATCAATCTAAAGTATATATGAGTAAACTTGGTCTGACAGTTACCAATGCTTAATCAGTGAGGCACC
TATCTCAGCGATCTGTCTATTTCGTTCATCCATAGTTGCCTGACTCCCCGTCGTGTAGATAACTACGATA
CGGGAGGGCTTACCATCTGGCCCCAGTGCTGCAATGATACCGCGAGACCCACGCTCACCGGCTCCAGATT
TATCAGCAATAAACCAGCCAGCCGGAAGGGCCGAGCGCAGAAGTGGTCCTGCAACTTTATCCGCCTCCAT
CCAGTCTATTAATTGTTGCCGGGAAGCTAGAGTAAGTAGTTCGCCAGTTAATAGTTTGCGCAACGTTGTT
GCCATTGCTACAGGCATCGTGGTGTCACGCTCGTCGTTTGGTATGGCTTCATTCAGCTCCGGTTCCCAAC
GATCAAGGCGAGTTACATGATCCCCCATGTTGTGCAAAAAAGCGGTTAGCTCCTTCGGTCCTCCGATCGT
TGTCAGAAGTAAGTTGGCCGCAGTGTTATCACTCATGGTTATGGCAGCACTGCATAATTCTCTTACTGTC
ATGCCATCCGTAAGATGCTTTTCTGTGACTGGTGAGTACTCAACCAAGTCATTCTGAGAATAGTGTATGC
GGCGACCGAGTTGCTCTTGCCCGGCGTCAATACGGGATAATACCGCGCCACATAGCAGAACTTTAAAAGT
GCTCATCATTGGAAAACGTTCTTCGGGGCGAAAACTCTCAAGGATCTTACCGCTGTTGAGATCCAGTTCG
ATGTAACCCACTCGTGCACCCAACTGATCTTCAGCATCTTTTACTTTCACCAGCGTTTCTGGGTGAGCAA
AAACAGGAAGGCAAAATGCCGCAAAAAAGGGAATAAGGGCGACACGGAAATGTTGAATACTCATACTCTT
CCTTTTTCAATATTATTGAAGCATTTATCAGGGTTATTGTCTCATGAGCGGATACATATTTGAATGTATT
TAGAAAAATAAACAAATAGGGGTTCCGCGCACATTTCCCCGAAAAGTGCCACCTGAACGAAGCATCTGTG
CTTCATTTTGTAGAACAAAAATGCAACGCGAGAGCGCTAATTTTTCAAACAAAGAATCTGAGCTGCATTT
TTACAGAACAGAAATGCAACGCGAAAGCGCTATTTTACCAACGAAGAATCTGTGCTTCATTTTTGTAAAA
CAAAAATGCAACGCGAGAGCGCTAATTTTTCAAACAAAGAATCTGAGCTGCATTTTTACAGAACAGAAAT
GCAACGCGAGAGCGCTATTTTACCAACAAAGAATCTATACTTCTTTTTTGTTCTACAAAAATGCATCCCG
AGAGCGCTATTTTTCTAACAAAGCATCTTAGATTACTTTTTTTCTCCTTTGTGCGCTCTATAATGCAGTC
TCTTGATAACTTTTTGCACTGTAGGTCCGTTAAGGTTAGAAGAAGGCTACTTTGGTGTCTATTTTCTCTT
CCATAAAAAAAGCCTGACTCCACTTCCCGCGTTTACTGATTACTAGCGAAGCTGCGGGTGCATTTTTTCA
AGATAAAGGCATCCCCGATTATATTCTATACCGATGTGGATTGCGCATACTTTGTGAACAGAAAGTGATA
GCGTTGATGATTCTTCATTGGTCAGAAAATTATGAACGGTTTCTTCTATTTTGTCTCTATATACTACGTA
TAGGAAATGTTTACATTTTCGTATTGTTTTCGATTCACTCTATGAATAGTTCTTACTACAATTTTTTTGT
CTAAAGAGTAATACTAGAGATAAACATAAAAAATGTAGAGGTCGAGTTTAGATGCAAGTTCAAGGAGCGA
AAGGTGGATGGGTAGGTTATATAGGGATATAGCACAGAGATATATAGCAAAGAGATACTTTTGAGCAATG
TTTGTGGAAGCGGTATTCGCAATATTTTAGTAGCTCGTTACAGTCCGGTGCGTTTTTGGTTTTTTGAAAG
TGCGTCTTCAGAGCGCTTTTGGTTTTCAAAAGCGCTCTGAAGTTCCTATACTTTCTAGCTAGAGAATAGG
AACTTCGGAATAGGAACTTCAAAGCGTTTCCGAAAACGAGCGCTTCCGAAAATGCAACGCGAGCTGCGCA
CATACAGCTCACTGTTCACGTCGCACCTATATCTGCGTGTTGCCTGTATATATATATACATGAGAAGAAC
GGCATAGTGCGTGTTTATGCTTAAATGCGTACTTATATGCGTCTATTTATGTAGGATGAAAGGTAGTCTA
GTACCTCCTGTGATATTATCCCATTCCATGCGGGGTATCGTATGCTTCCTTCAGCACTACCCTTTAGCTG
TTCTATATGCTGCCACTCCTCAATTGGATTAGTCTCATCCTTCAATGCTATCATTTCCTTTGATATTGGA
TCATCTAAGAAACCATTATTATCATGACATTAACCTATAAAAATAGGCGTATCACGAGGCCCTTTCGTC
