>Addgene plasmid #35468 | pRSII425 | addgene partial sequence | sequence record 54043 | pGEX3
AGGGCCTCGTGATACGCCTATTTTTATAGGTTAATGTCATGATAATAATGGTTTCTTAGTATGATCCAAT
ATCAAAGGAAATGATAGCATTGAAGGATGAGACTAATCCAATTGAGGAGTGGCAGCATATAGAACAGCTA
AAGGGTAGTGCTGAAGGAAGCATACGATACCCCGCATGGAATGGGATAATATCACAGGAGGTACTAGACT
ACCTTTCATCCTACATAAATAGACGCATATAAGTACGCATTTAAGCATAAACACGCACTATGCCGTTCTT
CTCATGTATATATATATACAGGCAACACGCAGATATAGGTGCGACGTGAACAGTGAGCTGTATGTGCGCA
GCTCGCGTTGCATTTTCGGAAGCGCTCGTTTTCGGAAACGCTTTGAAGTTCCTATTCCGAAGTTCCTATT
CTCTAGCTAGAAAGTATAGGAACTTCAGAGCGCTTTTGAAAACCAAAAGCGCTCTGAAGACGCACTTTCA
AAAAACCAAAAACGCACCGGACTGTAACGAGCTACTAAAATATTGCGAATACCGCTTCCACAAACATTGC
TCAAAAGTATCTCTTTGCTATATATCTCTGTGCTATATCCCTATATAACCTACCCATCCACCTTTCGCTC
CTTGAACTTGCATCTAAACTCGACCTCTACATTTTTTATGTTTATCTCTAGTATTACTCTTTAGACAAAA
AAATTGTAGTAAGAACTATTCATAGAGTGAATCGAAA
