>Addgene plasmid #35468 | pRSII425 | addgene partial sequence | sequence record 54044 | pRSII-F1 5'-CGGCATCAGAGCAGATTGTAC-3'
TTTCTGACAGAGTAAAATTCTTGAGGGAACTTTCACCATTATGGGAAATGGTTCAAGAAGGTATTGACTT
AAACTCCATCAAATGGTCAGGTCATTGAGTGTTTTTTATTTGTTGTATTTTTTTTTTTTTAGAGAAAATC
CTCCAATATATAAATTAGGAATCATAGTTTCATGATTTTCTGTTACACCTAACTTTTTGTGTGGTGCCCT
CCTCCTTGTCAATATTAATGTTAAAGTGCAATTCTTTTTCCTTATCACGTTGAGCCATTAGTATCAATTT
GCTTACCTGTATTCCTTTACATCCTCCTTTTTCTCCTTCTTGATAAATGTATGTAGATTGCGTATATAGT
TTCGTCTACCCTATGAACATATTCCATTTTGTAATTTCGTGTCGTTTCTATTATGAATTTCATTTATAAA
GTTTATGTACAAATATCATAAAAAAAGAGAATCTTTTTAAGCAAGGATTTTCTTAACTTCTTCGGCGACA
GCATCACCGACTTCGGTGGTACTGTTGGAACCACCTAAATCACCAGTTCTGATACCTGCATCCAAAACCT
TTTTAACTGCATCTTCAATGGCCTTACCTTCTTCAGGCAAGTTCAATGACAATTTCAACATCATTGCAGC
AGACAAGATAGTGGCGATAGGGTTGACCTTATTCTTTGGCAAATCTGGAGCAGA
