>Addgene plasmid #35468 | pRSII425 | addgene partial sequence | sequence record 54197 | M13_pUC_rev
ATTAACCCTCACTAAAGGGAACAAAAGCTGGAGCTCCACCGCGGTGGCGGCCGCTCTAGAACTAGTGGAT
CCCCCGGGCTGCAGGAATTCGATATCAAGCTTATCGATACCGTCGACCTCGAGGGGGGGCCCGGTACCCA
ATTCGCCCTATAGTGAGTCGTATTACGCGCGCTCACTGGCCGTCGTTTTACAACGTCGTGACTGGGAAAA
CCCTGGCGTTACCCAACTTAATCGCCTTGCAGCACATCCCCCTTTCGCCAGCTGGCGTAATAGCGAAGAG
GCCCGCACCGATCGCCCTTCCCAACAGTTGCGCAGCCTGAATGGCGAATGG
[124 nt withheld, positions 332-455]
C
[91 nt withheld, positions 457-547]
A
[49 nt withheld, positions 549-597]
CCTTTGACGTTGGAGTCCACGTTCTTT
[37 nt withheld, positions 625-661]
ACCCTATCTCGGTCTATTCTTTTGATTTATAAGGGATTTTGCCGATTTCGGCCTATTGGTTAAAA
